>Addgene plasmid #57455 | mEos3.2-ER-5 | depositor partial sequence | sequence record 88588 | insert sequence
TCAGATCCGCTAGCGCCACCATGCTGCTATCCGTGCCGTTGCTGCTCGGCCTCCTCGGCCTGGCCGTCGC
CGCACCGGTCGCCACCATGAGTGCGATTAAGCCAGACATGAAGATCAAACTCCGTATGGAAGGCAACGTA
AACGGGCACCACTTTGTGATCGACGGAGATGGTACAGGCAAGCCTTTTGAGGGAAAACAGAGTATGGATC
TTGAAGTCAAAGAGGGCGGACCTCTGCCTTTTGCCTTTGATATCCTGACCACTGCATTCCATTACGGCAA
CAGGGTATTCGCCAAATATCCAGACAACATACAAGACTATTTTAAGCAGTCGTTTCCTAAGGGGTATTCG
TGGGAACGAAGCTTGACTTTCGAAGACGGGGGCATTTGCAACGCCAGAAACGACATAACAATGGAAGGGG
ACACTTTCTATAATAAAGTTCGATTTTATGGTACCAACTTTCCCGCCAATGGTCCAGTTATGCAGAAGAA
GACGCTGAAATGGGAGCCCTCCACTGAGAAAATGTATGTGCGTGATGGAGTGCTGACGGGTGATATTGAG
ATGGCTTTGTTGCTTGAAGGAAATGCCCATTACCGATGTGACTTCAGAACTACTTACAAAGCTAAGGAGA
AGGGTGTCAAGTTACCAGGCGCCCACTTTGTGGACCACTGCATTGAGATTTTAAGCCATGACAAAGATTA
CAACAAGGTTAAGCTGTATGAGCATGCTGTTGCTCATTCTGGATTGCCTGACAATGCCAGACGATCCGGA
AAGGACGAGCTGTAAGAATTCTGCAGTCGACGGTACCGCGGGCCCGGGATCCACCGG
