>Addgene plasmid #57455 | mEos3.2-ER-5 | addgene partial sequence | sequence record 121925 | SV40pA-R 5'-GAAATTTGTGATGCTATTGC-3'
ACAACAACAATTGCATTCATTTTATGTTTCAGGTTCAGGGGGAGGTGTGGGAGGTTTTTTAAAGCAAGTA
AAACCTCTACAAATGTGGTATGGCTGATTATGATCAGTTATCTAGATCCGGTGGATCCCGGGCCCGCGGT
ACCGTCGACTGCAGAATTCTTACAGCTCGTCCTTTCCGGATCGTCTGGCATTGTCAGGCAATCCAGAATG
AGCAACAGCATGCTCATACAGCTTAACCTTGTTGTAATCTTTGTCATGGCTTAAAATCTCAATGCAGTGG
TCCACAAAGTGGGCGCCTGGTAACTTGACACCCTTCTCCTTAGCTTTGTAAGTAGTTCTGAAGTCACATC
GGTAATGGGCATTTCCTTCAAGCAACAAAGCCATCTCAATATCACCCGTCAGCACTCCATCACGCACATA
CATTTTCTCAGTGGAGGGCTCCCATTTCAGCGTCTTCTTCTGCATAACTGGACCATTGGCGGGAAAGTTG
GTACCATAAAATCGAACTTTATTATAGAAAGTGTCCCCTTCCATTGTTATGTCGTTTCTGGCGTTGCAAA
TGCCCCCGTCTTCGAAAGTCAAGCTTCGTTCCCACGAATACCCCTTAGGAAACGACTGCTTAAAATAGTC
TTGTATGTTGTCTGGATATTTGGCGAATACCCTGTTGCCGTAATGGAATGCAGTGGTCAGGATATCAAAG
GCAAAAGGCAGAGGTCCGCCCTCTTTGACTTCAAGATCCATACTCTGTTTTCCCTCAAAAGGCTTGCCTG
TACCATCTCCGTCGATCACAAAGTGGTGCCCGTTTACGTTGCCTTCCATACGGAGTTTGATCTT
