[The description below was written by a language model from this plasmid's Addgene catalogue record.]
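Description:
mEos3.2-ER-5 is a mammalian expression plasmid that targets the photoconvertible fluorescent protein mEos3.2 to the endoplasmic reticulum. It is built on an mEos3.2 vector backbone of about 4.75 kb (excluding the insert). In bacteria it is maintained as a high-copy plasmid under kanamycin selection. A neomycin resistance marker allows G418 selection of transfected mammalian cells. The record does not name the origin of replication or other backbone features, and no feature table is provided.

The insert is the ER signal peptide taken from human calreticulin (CALR), an abundant ER-lumenal chaperone. It is fused to mEos3.2 and expressed from the strong constitutive CMV promoter. The 3′ sequencing primer anneals in an SV40 polyadenylation region, which implies that an SV40 polyA signal terminates the transcript. A signal peptide directs the nascent fusion into the ER through co-translational translocation. The record does not say whether a separate ER-retention motif is included, and it does not explain the "5" in the name, although the suffix may refer to a linker length.

mEos3.2 is a monomeric green-to-red photoconvertible protein. The recorded spectra match this behaviour, with excitation/emission of 507/516 nm for the green form and 572/580 nm for the red form after conversion. The stated purpose of the construct is ER localization. It therefore serves as an organelle marker for live-cell fluorescence imaging, and its photoconversion suits it to tracking selected protein pools and to single-molecule localization microscopy of ER structure.
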