Addgene plasmid #57455: mEos3.2-ER-5
Purpose: Localization: Endoplasmic Reticulum, Excitation: 507 / 572, Emission: 516 / 580
Depositing lab: Michael Davidson. Depositing organization: Florida State University, Tallahassee.
Backbone
  Vector backbone: mEos3.2
  Backbone size w/o insert (bp): 4750
  Vector type: Mammalian Expression
  Selectable markers: Neomycin (select with G418)
Growth in bacteria
  Bacterial resistance: Kanamycin, 50 μg/mL
  Growth temperature: 37°C
  Growth strain: DH5alpha
  Copy number: High Copy
Gene/Insert
  Gene/Insert name: ER (alt name: NM_004343.3)
  Species: H. sapiens (human)
  Mutation: ER Signal Peptide
  Entrez Gene: CALR (a.k.a. CALR1, CRT, HEL-S-99n, RO, SSA, cC1qR)
  Promoter: CMV
  Tag / fusion protein: mEos3.2
  Cloning method: Unknown
  Sequencing primers: 5′ CMV-F; 3′ SV40pA-R
Terms and licenses: Academic/Nonprofit Terms; Industry Terms
Depositor comments: . Excitation = 507 / 572; Emission = 516 / 580
How to cite: mEos3.2-ER-5 was a gift from Michael Davidson (Addgene plasmid # 57455 ; http://n2t.net/addgene:57455 ; RRID:Addgene_57455)
